>Addgene plasmid #139519 | pDEST-EB-R4R3 | depositor full sequence | sequence record 270005 | pDEST-EB-R4R3 sequence 9114 bps
GTTCCTGGCCTTTTGCTGGCCTTGAAGCTGTCCCTGATGGTCGTCATCTACCTGCCTGGACAGCATGGCC
TGCAACGCGGGCATCCCGATGCCGCCGGAAGCGAGAAGAATCATAATGGGGAAGGCCATCCAGCCTCGCG
TCGCGGCTAGTCAGGAAACAGCTATGACCATGATTACGCCAAGCTATCAACTTTGTATAGAAAAGTTGAA
CGAGAAACGTAAAATGATATAAATATCAATATATTAAATTAGATTTTGCATAAAAAACAGACTACATAAT
ACTGTAAAACACAACATATCCAGTCACTATGGTCGACCGACAGCCTTCCAAATGTTCTTCTCAAACGGAA
TCGTCGTATCCAGCCTACTCGCTATTGTCCTCAATGCCGTATTAAATCATAAAAAGAAATAAGAAAAAGA
GGTGCGAGCCTCTTTTTTGTGTGACAAAATAAAAACATCTACCTATTCATATACGCTAGTGTCATAGTCC
TGAAAATCATCTGCATCAAGAACAATTTCACAACTCTTATACTTTTCTCTTACAAGTCGTTCGGCTTCAT
CTGGATTTTCAGCCTCTATACTTACTAAACGTGATAAAGTTTCTGTAATTTCTACTGTATCGACCTGCAG
ACTGGCTGTGTATAAGGGAGCCTGACATTTATATTCCCCAGAACATCAGGTTAATGGCGTTTTTGATGTC
ATTTTCGCGGTGGCTGAGATCAGCCACTTCTTCCCCGATAACGGAGACCGGCACACTGGCCATATCGGTG
GTCATCATGCGCCAGCTTTCATCCCCGATATGCACCACCGGGTAAAGTTCACGGGAGACTTTATCTGACA
GCAGACGTGCACTGGCCAGGGGGATCACCATCCGTCGCCCGGGCGTGTCAATAATATCACTCTGTACATC
CACAAACAGACGATAACGGCTCTCTCTTTTATAGGTGTAAACCTTAAACTGCATTTCACCAGCCCCTGTT
CTCGTCAGCAAAAGAGCCGTTCATTTCAATAAACCGGGCGACCTCAGCCATCCCTTCCTGATTTTCCGCT
TTCCAGCGTTCGGCACGCAGACGACGGGCTTCATTCTGCATGGTTGTGCTTACCAGACCGGAGATATTGA
CATCATATATGCCTTGAGCAACTGATAGCTGTCGCTGTCAACTGTCACTGTAATACGCTGCTTCATAGCA
TACCTCTTTTTGACATACTTCGGGTATACATATCAGTATATATTCTTATACCGCAAAAATCAGCGCGCAA
ATACGCATACTGTTATCTGGCTTTTAGTAAGCCGGATCCACGCGGCGTTTACGCCCCCCCTGCCACTCAT
CGCAGTACTGTTGTAATTCATTAAGCATTCTGCCGACATGGAAGCCATCACAAACGGCATGATGAACCTG
AATCGCCAGCGGCATCAGCACCTTGTCGCCTTGCGTATAATATTTGCCCATGGTGAAAACGGGGGCGAAG
AAGTTGTCCATATTGGCCACGTTTAAATCAAAACTGGTGAAACTCACCCAGGGATTGGCTGAGACGAAAA
ACATATTCTCAATAAACCCTTTAGGGAAATAGGCCAGGTTTTCACCGTAACACGCCACATCTTGCGAATA
TATGTGTAGAAACTGCCGGAAATCGTCGTGGTATTCACTCCAGAGCGATGAAAACGTTTCAGTTTGCTCA
TGGAAAACGGTGTAACAAGGGTGAACACTATCCCATATCACCAGCTCACCGTCTTTCATTGCCATACGGA
ATTCCGGATGAGCATTCATCAGGCGGGCAAGAATGTGAATAAAGGCCGGATAAAACTTGTGCTTATTTTT
CTTTACGGTCTTTAAAAAGGCCGTAATATCCAGCTGAACGGTCTGGTTATAGGTACATTGAGCAACTGAC
TGAAATGCCTCAAAATGTTCTTTACGATGCCATTGGGATATATCAACGGTGGTATATCCAGTGATTTTTT
TCTCCATTTTAGCTTCCTTAGCTCCTGAAAATCTCGATAACTCAAAAAATACGCCCGGTAGTGATCTTAT
TTCATTATGGTGAAAGTTGGAACCTCTTACGTGCCGATCAACGTCTCATTTTCGCCAAAAGTTGGCCCAG
GGCTTCCCGGTATCAACAGGGACACCAGGATTTATTTATTCTGCGAAGTGATCTTCCGTCACAGGTATTT
ATTCGGCGCAAAGTGCGTCGGGTGATGCTGCCAACTTACGGCCGCCATAGTGACTGGATATGTTGTGTTT
TACAGTATTATGTAGTCTGTTTTTTATGCAAAATCTAATTTAATATATTGATATTTATATCATTTTACGT
TTCTCGTTCAACTTTATTATACATAGTTGATAATTCACTGGCCGTCGTTTTACCTCGACTCTAGAGGATC
GATGCCCCGCCCCGGACGAACTAAACCTGACTACGACATCTCTGCCCCTTCTTCGCGGGGCAGTGCATGT
AATCCCTTCAGTTGGTTGGTACAACTTGCCAACTGGGCCCTGTTCCACATGTGACACGGGGGGGGACCAA
ACACAAAGGGGTTCTCTGACTGTAGTTGACATCCTTATAAATGGATGTGCACATTTGCCAACACTGAGTG
GCTTTCATCCTGGAGCAGACTTTGCAGTCTGTGGACTGCAACACAACATTGCCTTTATGTGTAACTCTTG
GCTGAAGCTCTTACACCAATGCTGGGGGACATGTACCTCCCAGGGGCCCAGGAAGACTACGGGAGGCTAC
ACCAACGTCAATCAGAGGGGCCTGTGTAGCTACCGATAAGCGGACCCTCAAGAGGGCATTAGCAATAGTG
TTTATAAGGCCCCCTTGTTAACCCTAAACGGGTAGCATATGCTTCCCGGGTAGTAGTATATACTATCCAG
ACTAACCCTAATTCAATAGCATATGTTACCCAACGGGAAGCATATGCTATCGAATTAGGGTTAGTAAAAG
GGTCCTAAGGAACAGCGATATCTCCCACCCCATGAGCTGTCACGGTTTTATTTACATGGGGTCAGGATTC
CACGAGGGTAGTGAACCATTTTAGTCACAAGGGCAGTGGCTGAAGATCAAGGAGCGGGCAGTGAACTCTC
CTGAATCTTCGCCTGCTTCTTCATTCTCCTTCGTTTAGCTAATAGAATAACTGCTGAGTTGTGAACAGTA
AGGTGTATGTGAGGTGCTCGAAAACAAGGTTTCAGGTGACGCCCCCAGAATAAAATTTGGACGGGGGGTT
CAGTGGTGGCATTGTGCTATGACACCAATATAACCCTCACAAACCCCTTGGGCAATAAATACTAGTGTAG
GAATGAAACATTCTGAATATCTTTAACAATAGAAATCCATGGGGTGGGGACAAGCCGTAAAGACTGGATG
TCCATCTCACACGAATTTATGGCTATGGGCAACACATAATCCTAGTGCAATATGATACTGGGGTTATTAA
GATGTGTCCCAGGCAGGGACCAAGACAGGTGAACCATGTTGTTACACTCTATTTGTAACAAGGGGAAAGA
GAGTGGACGCCGACAGCAGCGGACTCCACTGGTTGTCTCTAACACCCCCGAAAATTAAACGGGGCTCCAC
GCCAATGGGGCCCATAAACAAAGACAAGTGGCCACTCTTTTTTTTGAAATTGTGGAGTGGGGGCACGCGT
CAGCCCCCACACGCCGCCCTGCGGTTTTGGACTGTAAAATAAGGGTGTAATAACTTGGCTGATTGTAACC
CCGCTAACCACTGCGGTCAAACCACTTGCCCACAAAACCACTAATGGCACCCCGGGGAATACCTGCATAA
GTAGGTGGGCGGGCCAAGATAGGGGCGCGATTGCTGCGATCTGGAGGACAAATTACACACACTTGCGCCT
GAGCGCCAAGCACAGGGTTGTTGGTCCTCATATTCACGAGGTCGCTGAGAGCACGGTGGGCTAATGTTGC
CATGGGTAGCATATACTACCCAAATATCTGGATAGCATATGCTATCCTAATCTATATCTGGGTAGCATAG
GCTATCCTAATCTATATCTGGGTAGCATATGCTATCCTAATCTATATCTGGGTAGTATATGCTATCCTAA
TTTATATCTGGGTAGCATAGGCTATCCTAATCTATATCTGGGTAGCATATGCTATCCTAATCTATATCTG
GGTAGTATATGCTATCCTAATCTGTATCCGGGTAGCATATGCTATCCTAATAGAGATTAGGGTAGTATAT
GCTATCCTAATTTATATCTGGGTAGCATATACTACCCAAATATCTGGATAGCATATGCTATCCTAATCTA
TATCTGGGTAGCATATGCTATCCTAATCTATATCTGGGTAGCATAGGCTATCCTAATCTATATCTGGGTA
GCATATGCTATCCTAATCTATATCTGGGTAGTATATGCTATCCTAATTTATATCTGGGTAGCATAGGCTA
TCCTAATCTATATCTGGGTAGCATATGCTATCCTAATCTATATCTGGGTAGTATATGCTATCCTAATCTG
TATCCGGGTAGCATATGCTATCCTCATGCATATACAGTCAGCATATGATACCCAGTAGTAGAGTGGGAGT
GCTATCCTTTGCATATGCCGCCACCTCCCAAGGGGGCGTGAATTTTCGCTGCTTGTCCTTTTCCTGCTGG
TTGCTCCCATTCTTAGGTGAATTTAAGGAGGCCAGGCTAAAGCCGTCGCATGTCTGATTGCTCACCAGGT
AAATGTCGCTAATGTTTTCCAACGCGAGAAGGTGTTGAGCGCGGAGCTGAGTGACGTGACAACATGGGTA
TGCCCAATTGCCCCATGTTGGGAGGACGAAAATGGTGACAAGACAGATGGCCAGAAATACACCAACAGCA
CGCATGATGTCTACTGGGGATTTATTCTTTAGTGCGGGGGAATACACGGCTTTTAATACGATTGAGGGCG
TCTCCTAACAAGTTACATCACTCCTGCCCTTCCTCACCCTCATCTCCATCACCTCCTTCATCTCCGTCAT
CTCCGTCATCACCCTCCGCGGCAGCCCCTTCCACCATAGGTGGAAACCAGGGAGGCAAATCTACTCCATC
GTCAAAGCTGCACACAGTCACCCTGATATTGCAGGTAGGAGCGGGCTTTGTCATAACAAGGTCCTTAATC
GCATCCTTCAAAACCTCAGCAAATATATGAGTTTGTAAAAAGACCATGAAATAACAGACAATGGACTCCC
TTAGCGGGCCAGGTTGTGGGCCGGGTCCAGGGGCCATTCCAAAGGGGAGACGACTCAATGGTGTAAGACG
ACATTGTGGAATAGCAAGGGCAGTTCCTCGCCTTAGGTTGTAAAGGGAGGTCTTACTACCTCCATATACG
AACACACCGGCGACCCAAGTTCCTTCGTCGGTAGTCCTTTCTACGTGACTCCTAGCCAGGAGAGCTCTTA
AACCTTCTGCAATGTTCTCAAATTTCGGGTTGGAACCTCCTTGACCACGATGCTTTCCAAACCACCCTCC
TTTTTTGCGCCTGCCTCCATCACCCTGACCCCGGGGTCCAGTGCTTGGGCCTTCTCCTGGGTCATCTGCG
GGGCCCTGCTCTATCGCTCCCGGGGGCACGTCAGGCTCACCATCTGGGCCACCTTCTTGGTGGTATTCAA
AATAATCGGCTTCCCCTACAGGGTGGAAAAATGGCCTTCTACCTGGAGGGGGCCTGCGCGGTGGAGACCC
GGATGATGATGACTGACTACTGGGACTCCTGGGCCTCTTTTCTCCACGTCCACGACCTCTCCCCCTGGCT
CTTTCACGACTTCCCCCCCTGGCTCTTTCACGTCCTCTACCCCGGCGGCCTCCACTACCTCCTCGACCCC
GGCCTCCACTACCTCCTCGACCCCGGCCTCCACTGCCTCCTCGACCCCGGCCTCCACCTCCTGCTCCTGC
CCCTCCTGCTCCTGCCCCTCCTCCTGCTCCTGCCCCTCCTGCCCCTCCTGCTCCTGCCCCTCCTGCCCCT
CCTGCTCCTGCCCCTCCTGCCCCTCCTGCTCCTGCCCCTCCTGCCCCTCCTCCTGCTCCTGCCCCTCCTG
CCCCTCCTCCTGCTCCTGCCCCTCCTGCCCCTCCTGCTCCTGCCCCTCCTGCCCCTCCTGCTCCTGCCCC
TCCTGCCCCTCCTGCTCCTGCCCCTCCTGCTCCTGCCCCTCCTGCTCCTGCCCCTCCTGCTCCTGCCCCT
CCTGCCCCTCCTGCCCCTCCTCCTGCTCCTGCCCCTCCTGCTCCTGCCCCTCCTGCCCCTCCTGCCCCTC
CTGCTCCTGCCCCTCCTCCTGCTCCTGCCCCTCCTGCCCCTCCTGCCCCTCCTCCTGCTCCTGCCCCTCC
TGCCCCTCCTCCTGCTCCTGCCCCTCCTCCTGCTCCTGCCCCTCCTGCCCCTCCTGCCCCTCCTCCTGCT
CCTGCCCCTCCTGCCCCTCCTCCTGCTCCTGCCCCTCCTCCTGCTCCTGCCCCTCCTGCCCCTCCTGCCC
CTCCTCCTGCTCCTGCCCCTCCTCCTGCTCCTGCCCCTCCTGCCCCTCCTGCCCCTCCTGCCCCTCCTCC
TGCTCCTGCCCCTCCTCCTGCTCCTGCCCCTCCTGCTCCTGCCCCTCCCGCTCCTGCTCCTGCTCCTGTT
CCACCGTGGGTCCCTTTGCAGCCAATGCAACTTGGACGTTTTTGGGGTCTCCGGACACCATCTCTATGTC
TTGGCCCTGATCCTGAGCCGCCCGGGGCTCCTGGTCTTCCGCCTCCTCGTCCTCGTCCTCTTCCCCGTCC
TCGTCCATGGTTATCACCCCCTCTTCTTTGAGGTCCACTGCCGCCGGAGCCTTCTGGTCCAGATGTGTCT
CCCTTCTCTCCTAGGCCATTTCCAGGTCCTGTACCTGGCCCCTCGTCAGACATGATTCACACTAAAAGAG
ATCAATAGACATCTTTATTAGACGACGCTCAGTGAATACAGGGAGTGCAGACTCCTGCCCCCTCCAACAG
CCCCCCCACCCTCATCCCCTTCATGGTCGCTGTCAGACAGATCCAGGTCTGAAAATTCCCCATCCTCCGA
ACCATCCTCGTCCTCATCACCAATTACTCGCAGCCCGGAAAACTCCCGCTGAACATCCTCAAGATTTGCG
TCCTGAGCCTCAAGCCAGGCCTCAAATTCCTCGTCCCCCTTTTTGCTGGACGGTAGGGATGGGGATTCTC
GGGACCCCTCCTCTTCCTCTTCAAGGTCACCAGACAGAGATGCTACTGGGGCAACGGAAGAAAAGCTGGG
TGCGGCCTGTGAGGATCAGCTTATCGATGATAAGCTGTCAAACATGAGAATTCTTGAAGACGAAAGGGCC
TCGTGATACGCCTATTTTTATAGGTTAATGTCATGATAATAATGGTTTCTTAGACGTCAGGTGGCACTTT
TCGGGGAAATGTGCGCGGAACCCCTATTTGTTTATTTTTCTAAATACATTCAAATATGTATCCGCTCATG
AGACAATAACCCTGATAAATGCTTCAATAATATTGAAAAAGGAAGAGTATGAGTATTCAACATTTCCGTG
TCGCCCTTATTCCCTTTTTTGCGGCATTTTGCCTTCCTGTTTTTGCTCACCCAGAAACGCTGGTGAAAGT
AAAAGATGCTGAAGATCAGTTGGGTGCACGAGTGGGTTACATCGAACTGGATCTCAACAGCGGTAAGATC
CTTGAGAGTTTTCGCCCCGAAGAACGTTTTCCAATGATGAGCACTTTTAAAGTTCTGCTATGTGGCGCGG
TATTATCCCGTGTTGACGCCGGGCAAGAGCAACTCGGTCGCCGCATACACTATTCTCAGAATGACTTGGT
TGAGTACTCACCAGTCACAGAAAAGCATCTTACGGATGGCATGACAGTAAGAGAATTATGCAGTGCTGCC
ATAACCATGAGTGATAACACTGCGGCCAACTTACTTCTGACAACGATCGGAGGACCGAAGGAGCTAACCG
CTTTTTTGCACAACATGGGGGATCATGTAACTCGCCTTGATCGTTGGGAACCGGAGCTGAATGAAGCCAT
ACCAAACGACGAGCGTGACACCACGATGCCTGCAGCAATGGCAACAACGTTGCGCAAACTATTAACTGGC
GAACTACTTACTCTAGCTTCCCGGCAACAATTAATAGACTGGATGGAGGCGGATAAAGTTGCAGGACCAC
TTCTGCGCTCGGCCCTTCCGGCTGGCTGGTTTATTGCTGATAAATCTGGAGCCGGTGAGCGTGGGTCTCG
CGGTATCATTGCAGCACTGGGGCCAGATGGTAAGCCCTCCCGTATCGTAGTTATCTACACGACGGGGAGT
CAGGCAACTATGGATGAACGAAATAGACAGATCGCTGAGATAGGTGCCTCACTGATTAAGCATTGGTAAC
TGTCAGACCAAGTTTACTCATATATACTTTAGATTGATTTAAAACTTCATTTTTAATTTAAAAGGATCTA
GGTGAAGATCCTTTTTGATAATCTCATGACCAAAATCCCTTAACGTGAGTTTTCGTTCCACTGAGCGTCA
GACCCCGTAGAAAAGATCAAAGGATCTTCTTGAGATCCTTTTTTTCTGCGCGTAATCTGCTGCTTGCAAA
CAAAAAAACCACCGCTACCAGCGGTGGTTTGTTTGCCGGATCAAGAGCTACCAACTCTTTTTCCGAAGGT
AACTGGCTTCAGCAGAGCGCAGATACCAAATACTGTCCTTCTAGTGTAGCCGTAGTTAGGCCACCACTTC
AAGAACTCTGTAGCACCGCCTACATACCTCGCTCTGCTAATCCTGTTACCAGTGGCTGCTGCCAGTGGCG
ATAAGTCGTGTCTTACCGGGTTGGACTCAAGACGATAGTTACCGGATAAGGCGCAGCGGTCGGGCTGAAC
GGGGGGTTCGTGCACACAGCCCAGCTTGGAGCGAACGACCTACACCGAACTGAGATACCTACAGCGTGAG
CTATGAGAAAGCGCCACGCTTCCCGAAGGGAGAAAGGCGGACAGGTATCCGGTAAGCGGCAGGGTCGGAA
CAGGAGAGCGCACGAGGGAGCTTCCAGGGGGAAACGCCTGGTATCTTTATAGTCCTGTCGGGTTTCGCCA
CCTCTGACTTGAGCGTCGATTTTTGTGATGCTCGTCAGGGGGGCGGAGCCTATGGAAAAACGCCAGCAAC
GCGGCCTTTTTACG
Features (pLannotate 1.2.2; 18 found; start..end, strand, type, name):
     20..145     -  CDS            TcR (fragment): tetracycline efflux protein; tet; confers resistance to tetracycline
    188..208     +  protein_bind   attB4: mutant version of attB; core recombination site for the Gateway® BP reaction BP Clonase™
    192..311     +  protein_bind   attR1: mutant version of attR; recombination site for the Gateway® LR reaction LR Clonase™
    466..618     -  CDS            dpnD (fragment): DPND_STRPN - Protein predicted: Swiss-Prot protein existence level 4. From Streptococcus pneumoniae serotype 4 (strain ATCC BAA-334 / TIGR4).
    662..964     -  CDS            ccdB: CCDB_ECOLI - Also known as G, letB, letD. Experimental evidence at protein level: Swiss-Prot protein existence level 1. Toxic component of a type II toxin-antitoxin (TA) system, functioning in plasmid maintainence. Responsible for the post- segregational killing (PSK) of plasmid-free cells, also referred to as a plasmid addiction system. Half-life of over 2 hours. Cell killing by CcdB is accompanied by filamentation, defects in chromosome and plasmid segregation, defects in cell division, formation of anucleate cells, decreased DNA synthesis and plasmid loss. Interferes with the activity of DN
    969..1127    -  CDS            ccdA (fragment): CCDA_ECO57 - Also known as H, letA. Experimental evidence at protein level: Swiss-Prot protein existence level 1. Antitoxin component of a type II toxin-antitoxin (TA) system which inhibits the post-segregational killing (PSK) of plasmid-free cells, also referred to as a plasmid addiction system. Binds to and blocks the activity of CcdB; will also remove bound CcdB protein from the CcdB-GyrA complex by forming a CcdA-CcdB complex, a process termed rejuvenation. Functions as a transcriptional corepressor for the ccdAB operon, repression also requires CcdB (By similarity). From Escherichia coli
   1309..1967    -  CDS            CmR: chloramphenicol acetyltransferase; cat; confers resistance to chloramphenicol
   1968..2070    -  promoter       cat promoter: promoter of the E. coli cat gene encoding chloramphenicol acetyltransferase
   2216..2339    -  protein_bind   attR3: mutant version of attR; recombination site for the Gateway® LR reaction LR Clonase™
   2343..2363    +  CDS            lacZα (fragment): LacZα fragment of β-galactosidase; lacZ fragment
   2827..4616    -  rep_origin     oriP: Epstein-Barr virus oriP replication origin (Yates et al., 2000)
   4617..4835    -  CDS            gL (fragment): GL_EBVB9 - Experimental evidence at protein level: Swiss-Prot protein existence level 1. The heterodimer glycoprotein H-glycoprotein L is required for the fusion of viral and plasma membranes leading to virus entry into the host cell. Acts as a functional inhibitor of gH and maintains gH in an inhibited form. Upon binding to host integrins, gL dissociates from gH leading to activation of the viral fusion glycoproteins gB and gH. Fusion of EBV with B-lymphocytes requires the additional receptor- binding protein gp42, which forms a complex with gH/gL. The heterodimer gH/gL targets also host EPHA
   4918..6843    -  CDS            EBNA1: Epstein-Barr nuclear antigen 1, also known as EBNA-1 crucial for latent viral infection, and for episomal amplification of vectors containing the oriP origin (Okita et al., 2013)
   6881..7225    -  CDS            BRRF2_EBVB9 (fragment): Protein inferred from homology: Swiss-Prot protein existence level 3. From Epstein-Barr virus (strain B95-8) (HHV-4) (Human herpesvirus 4).
   7228..7251    -  promoter       tet promoter (fragment): E. coli promoter for tetracycline efflux protein gene
   7364..7468    +  promoter       AmpR promoter: bla
   7469..8329    +  CDS            AmpR: β-lactamase; bla; confers resistance to ampicillin, carbenicillin, and related antibiotics
   8500..9088    +  rep_origin     ori: high-copy-number ColE1/pMB1/pBR322/pUC origin of replication
