>Addgene plasmid #139519 | pDEST-EB-R4R3 | addgene full sequence | sequence record 275146 | Addgene NGS Result
GTTCCTGGCCTTTTGCTGGCCTTGAAGCTGTCCCTGATGGTCGTCATCTACCTGCCTGGACAGCATGGCC
TGCAACGCGGGCATCCCGATGCCGCCGGAAGCGAGAAGAATCATAATGGGGAAGGCCATCCAGCCTCGCG
TCGCGGCTAGTCAGGAAACAGCTATGACCATGATTACGCCAAGCTATCAACTTTGTATAGAAAAGTTGAA
CGAGAAACGTAAAATGATATAAATATCAATATATTAAATTAGATTTTGCATAAAAAACAGACTACATAAT
ACTGTAAAACACAACATATCCAGTCACTATGGTCGACCGACAGCCTTCCAAATGTTCTTCTCAAACGGAA
TCGTCGTATCCAGCCTACTCGCTATTGTCCTCAATGCCGTATTAAATCATAAAAAGAAATAAGAAAAAGA
GGTGCGAGCCTCTTTTTTGTGTGACAAAATAAAAACATCTACCTATTCATATACGCTAGTGTCATAGTCC
TGAAAATCATCTGCATCAAGAACAATTTCACAACTCTTATACTTTTCTCTTACAAGTCGTTCGGCTTCAT
CTGGATTTTCAGCCTCTATACTTACTAAACGTGATAAAGTTTCTGTAATTTCTACTGTATCGACCTGCAG
ACTGGCTGTGTATAAGGGAGCCTGACATTTATATTCCCCAGAACATCAGGTTAATGGCGTTTTTGATGTC
ATTTTCGCGGTGGCTGAGATCAGCCACTTCTTCCCCGATAACGGAGACCGGCACACTGGCCATATCGGTG
GTCATCATGCGCCAGCTTTCATCCCCGATATGCACCACCGGGTAAAGTTCACGGGAGACTTTATCTGACA
GCAGACGTGCACTGGCCAGGGGGATCACCATCCGTCGCCCGGGCGTGTCAATAATATCACTCTGTACATC
CACAAACAGACGATAACGGCTCTCTCTTTTATAGGTGTAAACCTTAAACTGCATTTCACCAGCCCCTGTT
CTCGTCAGCAAAAGAGCCGTTCATTTCAATAAACCGGGCGACCTCAGCCATCCCTTCCTGATTTTCCGCT
TTCCAGCGTTCGGCACGCAGACGACGGGCTTCATTCTGCATGGTTGTGCTTACCAGACCGGAGATATTGA
CATCATATATGCCTTGAGCAACTGATAGCTGTCGCTGTCAACTGTCACTGTAATACGCTGCTTCATAGCA
TACCTCTTTTTGACATACTTCGGGTATACATATCAGTATATATTCTTATACCGCAAAAATCAGCGCGCAA
ATACGCATACTGTTATCTGGCTTTTAGTAAGCCGGATCCACGCGGCGTTTACGCCCCCCCTGCCACTCAT
CGCAGTACTGTTGTAATTCATTAAGCATTCTGCCGACATGGAAGCCATCACAAACGGCATGATGAACCTG
AATCGCCAGCGGCATCAGCACCTTGTCGCCTTGCGTATAATATTTGCCCATGGTGAAAACGGGGGCGAAG
AAGTTGTCCATATTGGCCACGTTTAAATCAAAACTGGTGAAACTCACCCAGGGATTGGCTGAGACGAAAA
ACATATTCTCAATAAACCCTTTAGGGAAATAGGCCAGGTTTTCACCGTAACACGCCACATCTTGCGAATA
TATGTGTAGAAACTGCCGGAAATCGTCGTGGTATTCACTCCAGAGCGATGAAAACGTTTCAGTTTGCTCA
TGGAAAACGGTGTAACAAGGGTGAACACTATCCCATATCACCAGCTCACCGTCTTTCATTGCCATACGGA
ATTCCGGATGAGCATTCATCAGGCGGGCAAGAATGTGAATAAAGGCCGGATAAAACTTGTGCTTATTTTT
CTTTACGGTCTTTAAAAAGGCCGTAATATCCAGCTGAACGGTCTGGTTATAGGTACATTGAGCAACTGAC
TGAAATGCCTCAAAATGTTCTTTACGATGCCATTGGGATATATCAACGGTGGTATATCCAGTGATTTTTT
TCTCCATTTTAGCTTCCTTAGCTCCTGAAAATCTCGATAACTCAAAAAATACGCCCGGTAGTGATCTTAT
TTCATTATGGTGAAAGTTGGAACCTCTTACGTGCCGATCAACGTCTCATTTTCGCCAAAAGTTGGCCCAG
GGCTTCCCGGTATCAACAGGGACACCAGGATTTATTTATTCTGCGAAGTGATCTTCCGTCACAGGTATTT
ATTCGGCGCAAAGTGCGTCGGGTGATGCTGCCAACTTACGGCCGCCATAGTGACTGGATATGTTGTGTTT
TACAGTATTATGTAGTCTGTTTTTTATGCAAAATCTAATTTAATATATTGATATTTATATCATTTTACGT
TTCTCGTTCAACTTTATTATACATAGTTGATAATTCACTGGCCGTCGTTTTACCTCGACTCTAGAGGATC
GATCCCCGCCCCGGACGAACTAAACCTGACTACGACATCTCTGCCCCTTCTTCGCGGGGCAGTGCATGTA
ATCCCTTCAGTTGGTTGGTACAACTTGCCAACTGGGCCCTGTTCCACATGTGACACGGGGGGGGACCAAA
CACAAAGGGGTTCTCTGACTGTAGTTGACATCCTTATAAATGGATGTGCACATTTGCCAACACTGAGTGG
CTTTCATCCTGGAGCAGACTTTGCAGTCTGTGGACTGCAACACAACATTGCCTTTATGTGTAACTCTTGG
CTGAAGCTCTTACACCAATGCTGGGGGACATGTACCTCCCAGGGGCCCAGGAAGACTACGGGAGGCTACA
CCAACGTCAATCAGAGGGGCCTGTGTAGCTACCGATAAGCGGACCCTCAAGAGGGCATTAGCAATAGTGT
TTATAAGGCCCCCTTGTTAACCCTAAACGGGTAGCATATGCTTCCCGGGTAGTAGTATATACTATCCAGA
CTAACCCTAATTCAATAGCATATGTTACCCAACGGGAAGCATATGCTATCGAATTAGGGTTAGTAAAAGG
GTCCTAAGGAACAGCGATATCTCCCACCCCATGAGCTGTCACGGTTTTATTTACATGGGGTCAGGATTCC
ACGAGGGTAGTGAACCATTTTAGTCACAAGGGCAGTGGCTGAAGATCAAGGAGCGGGCAGTGAACTCTCC
TGAATCTTCGCCTGCTTCTTCATTCTCCTTCGTTTAGCTAATAGAATAACTGCTGAGTTGTGAACAGTAA
GGTGTATGTGAGGTGCTCGAAAACAAGGTTTCAGGTGACGCCCCCAGAATAAAATTTGGACGGGGGGTTC
AGTGGTGGCATTGTGCTATGACACCAATATAACCCTCACAAACCCCTTGGGCAATAAATACTAGTGTAGG
AATGAAACATTCTGAATATCTTTAACAATAGAAATCCATGGGGTGGGGACAAGCCGTAAAGACTGGATGT
CCATCTCACACGAATTTATGGCTATGGGCAACACATAATCCTAGTGCAATATGATACTGGGGTTATTAAG
ATGTGTCCCAGGCAGGGACCAAGACAGGTGAACCATGTTGTTACACTCTATTTGTAACAAGGGGAAAGAG
AGTGGACGCCGACAGCAGCGGACTCCACTGGTTGTCTCTAACACCCCCGAAAATTAAACGGGGCTCCACG
CCAATGGGGCCCATAAACAAAGACAAGTGGCCACTCTTTTTTTTGAAATTGTGGAGTGGGGGCACGCGTC
AGCCCCCACACGCCGCCCTGCGGTTTTGGACTGTAAAATAAGGGTGTAATAACTTGGCTGATTGTAACCC
CGCTAACCACTGCGGTCAAACCACTTGCCCACAAAACCACTAATGGCACCCCGGGGAATACCTGCATAAG
TAGGTGGGCGGGCCAAGATAGGGGCGCGATTGCTGCGATCTGGAGGACAAATTACACACACTTGCGCCTG
AGCGCCAAGCACAGGGTTGTTGGTCCTCATATTCACGAGGTCGCTGAGAGCACGGTGGGCTAATGTTGCC
ATGGGTAGCATATACTACCCAAATATCTGGATAGCATATGCTATCCTAATCTATATCTGGGTAGCATAGG
CTATCCTAATCTATATCTGGGTAGCATATGCTATCCTAATCTATATCTGGGTAGTATATGCTATCCTAAT
TTATATCTGGGTAGCATAGGCTATCCTAATCTATATCTGGGTAGCATATGCTATCCTAATCTATATCTGG
GTAGTATATGCTATCCTAATCTGTATCCGGGTAGCATATGCTATCCTAATAGAGATTAGGGTAGTATATG
CTATCCTAATTTATATCTGGGTAGCATATACTACCCAAATATCTGGATAGCATATGCTATCCTAATCTAT
ATCTGGGTAGCATATGCTATCCTAATCTATATCTGGGTAGCATAGGCTATCCTAATCTATATCTGGGTAG
CATATGCTATCCTAATCTATATCTGGGTAGTATATGCTATCCTAATTTATATCTGGGTAGCATAGGCTAT
CCTAATCTATATCTGGGTAGCATATGCTATCCTAATCTATATCTGGGTAGTATATGCTATCCTAATCTGT
ATCCGGGTAGCATATGCTATCCTCATGCATATACAGTCAGCATATGATACCCAGTAGTAGAGTGGGAGTG
CTATCCTTTGCATATGCCGCCACCTCCCAAGGGGGCGTGAATTTTCGCTGCTTGTCCTTTTCCTGCTGGT
TGCTCCCATTCTTAGGTGAATTTAAGGAGGCCAGGCTAAAGCCGTCGCATGTCTGATTGCTCACCAGGTA
AATGTCGCTAATGTTTTCCAACGCGAGAAGGTGTTGAGCGCGGAGCTGAGTGACGTGACAACATGGGTAT
GCCCAATTGCCCCATGTTGGGAGGACGAAAATGGTGACAAGACAGATGGCCAGAAATACACCAACAGCAC
GCATGATGTCTACTGGGGATTTATTCTTTAGTGCGGGGGAATACACGGCTTTTAATACGATTGAGGGCGT
CTCCTAACAAGTTACATCACTCCTGCCCTTCCTCACCCTCATCTCCATCACCTCCTTCATCTCCGTCATC
TCCGTCATCACCCTCCGCGGCAGCCCCTTCCACCATAGGTGGAAACCAGGGAGGCAAATCTACTCCATCG
TCAAAGCTGCACACAGTCACCCTGATATTGCAGGTAGGAGCGGGCTTTGTCATAACAAGGTCCTTAATCG
CATCCTTCAAAACCTCAGCAAATATATGAGTTTGTAAAAAGACCATGAAATAACAGACAATGGACTCCCT
TAGCGGGCCAGGTTGTGGGCCGGGTCCAGGGGCCATTCCAAAGGGGAGACGACTCAATGGTGTAAGACGA
CATTGTGGAATAGCAAGGGCAGTTCCTCGCCTTAGGTTGTAAAGGGAGGTCTTACTACCTCCATATACGA
ACACACCGGCGACCCAAGTTCCTTCGTCGGTAGTCCTTTCTACGTGACTCCTAGCCAGGAGAGCTCTTAA
ACCTTCTGCAATGTTCTCAAATTTCGGGTTGGAACCTCCTTGACCACGATGCTTTCCAAACCACCCTCCT
TTTTTGCGCCTGCCTCCATCACCCTGACCCCGGGGTCCAGTGCTTGGGCCTTCTCCTGGGTCATCTGCGG
GGCCCTGCTCTATCGCTCCCGGGGGCACGTCAGGCTCACCATCTGGGCCACCTTCTTGGTGGTATTCAAA
ATAATCGGCTTCCCCTACAGGGTGGAAAAATGGCCTTCTACCTGGAGGGGGCCTGCGCGGTGGAGACCCG
GATGATGATGACTGACTACTGGGACTCCTGGGCCTCTTTTCTCCACGTCCACGACCTCTCCCCCTGGCTC
TTTCACGACTTCCCCCCCTGGCTCTTTCACGTCCTCTACCCCGGCGGCCTCCACTACCTCCTCGACCCCG
GCCTCCACTACCTCCTCGACCCCGGCCTCCACTGCCTCCTCGACCCCGGCCTCCACCTCCTGCTCCTGCC
CCTCCTGCTCCTGCCCCTCCTCCTGCTCCTGCCCCTCCTGCCCCTCCTGCTCCTGCCCCTCCTGCCCCTC
CTGCTCCTGCCCCTCCTGCCCCTCCTGCTCCTGCCCCTCCTGCCCCTCCTCCTGCTCCTGCCCCTCCTGC
CCCTCCTCCTSCTCCTSCCCCTCCTSCCCCTCCTSCTCCTSCCCCTCCTGCCCCTCCTGCTCCTGCCCCT
CCTGCCCCTCCTGCTCCTGCCCCTCCTGCTCCTGCCCCTCCTGCTCCTGCCCCTCCTGCTCCTSCCCCTC
CTSCCCCTCCTSCCCCTCCTCCTGCTCCTGCCCCTCCTGCTCCTGCCCCTCCTGCCCCTCCTGCCCCTCC
TGCTCCTGCCCCTCCTCCTGCTCCTGCCCCTCCTGCCCCTCCTSCCCCTCCTCCTGCTCCTGCCCCTCCT
GCCCCTCCTCCTGCTCCTGCCCCTCCTCCTSCTCCTGCCCCTCCTSCCCCTCCTSCCCCTCCTCCTSCTC
CTGCCCCTCCTSCCCCTCCTCCTGCTCCTGCCCCTCCTCCTGCTCCTGCCCCTCCTGCCCCTCCTGCCCC
TCCTCCTGCTCCTGCCCCTCCTCCTGCTCCTGCCCCTCCTGCCCCTCCTGCCCCTCCTGCCCCTCCTCCT
GCTCCTGCCCCTCCTCCTGCTCCTGCCCCTCCTGCTCCTGCCCCTCCCGCTCCTGCTCCTGCTCCTGTTC
CACCGTGGGTCCCTTTGCAGCCAATGCAACTTGGACGTTTTTGGGGTCTCCGGACACCATCTCTATGTCT
TGGCCCTGATCCTGAGCCGCCCGGGGCTCCTGGTCTTCCGCCTCCTCGTCCTCGTCCTCTTCCCCGTCCT
CGTCCATGGTTATCACCCCCTCTTCTTTGAGGTCCACTGCCGCCGGAGCCTTCTGGTCCAGATGTGTCTC
CCTTCTCTCCTAGGCCATTTCCAGGTCCTGTACCTGGCCCCTCGTCAGACATGATTCACACTAAAAGAGA
TCAATAGACATCTTTATTAGACGACGCTCAGTGAATACAGGGAGTGCAGACTCCTGCCCCCTCCAACAGC
CCCCCCACCCTCATCCCCTTCATGGTCGCTGTCAGACAGATCCAGGTCTGAAAATTCCCCATCCTCCGAA
CCATCCTCGTCCTCATCACCAATTACTCGCAGCCCGGAAAACTCCCGCTGAACATCCTCAAGATTTGCGT
CCTGAGCCTCAAGCCAGGCCTCAAATTCCTCGTCCCCCTTTTTGCTGGACGGTAGGGATGGGGATTCTCG
GGACCCCTCCTCTTCCTCTTCAAGGTCACCAGACAGAGATGCTACTGGGGCAACGGAAGAAAAGCTGGGT
GCGGCCTGTGAGGATCAGCTTATCGATGATAAGCTGTCAAACATGAGAATTCTTGAAGACGAAAGGGCCT
CGTGATACGCCTATTTTTATAGGTTAATGTCATGATAATAATGGTTTCTTAGACGTCAGGTGGCACTTTT
CGGGGAAATGTGCGCGGAACCCCTATTTGTTTATTTTTCTAAATACATTCAAATATGTATCCGCTCATGA
GACAATAACCCTGATAAATGCTTCAATAATATTGAAAAAGGAAGAGTATGAGTATTCAACATTTCCGTGT
CGCCCTTATTCCCTTTTTTGCGGCATTTTGCCTTCCTGTTTTTGCTCACCCAGAAACGCTGGTGAAAGTA
AAAGATGCTGAAGATCAGTTGGGTGCACGAGTGGGTTACATCGAACTGGATCTCAACAGCGGTAAGATCC
TTGAGAGTTTTCGCCCCGAAGAACGTTTTCCAATGATGAGCACTTTTAAAGTTCTGCTATGTGGCGCGGT
ATTATCCCGTGTTGACGCCGGGCAAGAGCAACTCGGTCGCCGCATACACTATTCTCAGAATGACTTGGTT
GAGTACTCACCAGTCACAGAAAAGCATCTTACGGATGGCATGACAGTAAGAGAATTATGCAGTGCTGCCA
TAACCATGAGTGATAACACTGCGGCCAACTTACTTCTGACAACGATCGGAGGACCGAAGGAGCTAACCGC
TTTTTTGCACAACATGGGGGATCATGTAACTCGCCTTGATCGTTGGGAACCGGAGCTGAATGAAGCCATA
CCAAACGACGAGCGTGACACCACGATGCCTGCAGCAATGGCAACAACGTTGCGCAAACTATTAACTGGCG
AACTACTTACTCTAGCTTCCCGGCAACAATTAATAGACTGGATGGAGGCGGATAAAGTTGCAGGACCACT
TCTGCGCTCGGCCCTTCCGGCTGGCTGGTTTATTGCTGATAAATCTGGAGCCGGTGAGCGTGGGTCTCGC
GGTATCATTGCAGCACTGGGGCCAGATGGTAAGCCCTCCCGTATCGTAGTTATCTACACGACGGGGAGTC
AGGCAACTATGGATGAACGAAATAGACAGATCGCTGAGATAGGTGCCTCACTGATTAAGCATTGGTAACT
GTCAGACCAAGTTTACTCATATATACTTTAGATTGATTTAAAACTTCATTTTTAATTTAAAAGGATCTAG
GTGAAGATCCTTTTTGATAATCTCATGACCAAAATCCCTTAACGTGAGTTTTCGTTCCACTGAGCGTCAG
ACCCCGTAGAAAAGATCAAAGGATCTTCTTGAGATCCTTTTTTTCTGCGCGTAATCTGCTGCTTGCAAAC
AAAAAAACCACCGCTACCAGCGGTGGTTTGTTTGCCGGATCAAGAGCTACCAACTCTTTTTCCGAAGGTA
ACTGGCTTCAGCAGAGCGCAGATACCAAATACTGTCCTTCTAGTGTAGCCGTAGTTAGGCCACCACTTCA
AGAACTCTGTAGCACCGCCTACATACCTCGCTCTGCTAATCCTGTTACCAGTGGCTGCTGCCAGTGGCGA
TAAGTCGTGTCTTACCGGGTTGGACTCAAGACGATAGTTACCGGATAAGGCGCAGCGGTCGGGCTGAACG
GGGGGTTCGTGCACACAGCCCAGCTTGGAGCGAACGACCTACACCGAACTGAGATACCTACAGCGTGAGC
TATGAGAAAGCGCCACGCTTCCCGAAGGGAGAAAGGCGGACAGGTATCCGGTAAGCGGCAGGGTCGGAAC
AGGAGAGCGCACGAGGGAGCTTCCAGGGGGAAACGCCTGGTATCTTTATAGTCCTGTCGGGTTTCGCCAC
CTCTGACTTGAGCGTCGATTTTTGTGATGCTCGTCAGGGGGGCGGAGCCTATGGAAAAACGCCAGCAACG
CGGCCTTTTTACG
Features (pLannotate 1.2.2; 18 found; start..end, strand, type, name):
     20..145     -  CDS            TcR (fragment): tetracycline efflux protein; tet; confers resistance to tetracycline
    188..208     +  protein_bind   attB4: mutant version of attB; core recombination site for the Gateway® BP reaction BP Clonase™
    192..311     +  protein_bind   attR1: mutant version of attR; recombination site for the Gateway® LR reaction LR Clonase™
    466..618     -  CDS            dpnD (fragment): DPND_STRPN - Protein predicted: Swiss-Prot protein existence level 4. From Streptococcus pneumoniae serotype 4 (strain ATCC BAA-334 / TIGR4).
    662..964     -  CDS            ccdB: CCDB_ECOLI - Also known as G, letB, letD. Experimental evidence at protein level: Swiss-Prot protein existence level 1. Toxic component of a type II toxin-antitoxin (TA) system, functioning in plasmid maintainence. Responsible for the post- segregational killing (PSK) of plasmid-free cells, also referred to as a plasmid addiction system. Half-life of over 2 hours. Cell killing by CcdB is accompanied by filamentation, defects in chromosome and plasmid segregation, defects in cell division, formation of anucleate cells, decreased DNA synthesis and plasmid loss. Interferes with the activity of DN
    969..1127    -  CDS            ccdA (fragment): CCDA_ECO57 - Also known as H, letA. Experimental evidence at protein level: Swiss-Prot protein existence level 1. Antitoxin component of a type II toxin-antitoxin (TA) system which inhibits the post-segregational killing (PSK) of plasmid-free cells, also referred to as a plasmid addiction system. Binds to and blocks the activity of CcdB; will also remove bound CcdB protein from the CcdB-GyrA complex by forming a CcdA-CcdB complex, a process termed rejuvenation. Functions as a transcriptional corepressor for the ccdAB operon, repression also requires CcdB (By similarity). From Escherichia coli
   1309..1967    -  CDS            CmR: chloramphenicol acetyltransferase; cat; confers resistance to chloramphenicol
   1968..2070    -  promoter       cat promoter: promoter of the E. coli cat gene encoding chloramphenicol acetyltransferase
   2216..2339    -  protein_bind   attR3: mutant version of attR; recombination site for the Gateway® LR reaction LR Clonase™
   2343..2363    +  CDS            lacZα (fragment): LacZα fragment of β-galactosidase; lacZ fragment
   2826..4615    -  rep_origin     oriP: Epstein-Barr virus oriP replication origin (Yates et al., 2000)
   4616..4834    -  CDS            gL (fragment): GL_EBVB9 - Experimental evidence at protein level: Swiss-Prot protein existence level 1. The heterodimer glycoprotein H-glycoprotein L is required for the fusion of viral and plasma membranes leading to virus entry into the host cell. Acts as a functional inhibitor of gH and maintains gH in an inhibited form. Upon binding to host integrins, gL dissociates from gH leading to activation of the viral fusion glycoproteins gB and gH. Fusion of EBV with B-lymphocytes requires the additional receptor- binding protein gp42, which forms a complex with gH/gL. The heterodimer gH/gL targets also host EPHA
   4917..6842    -  CDS            EBNA1: Epstein-Barr nuclear antigen 1, also known as EBNA-1 crucial for latent viral infection, and for episomal amplification of vectors containing the oriP origin (Okita et al., 2013)
   6880..7224    -  CDS            BRRF2_EBVB9 (fragment): Protein inferred from homology: Swiss-Prot protein existence level 3. From Epstein-Barr virus (strain B95-8) (HHV-4) (Human herpesvirus 4).
   7227..7250    -  promoter       tet promoter (fragment): E. coli promoter for tetracycline efflux protein gene
   7363..7467    +  promoter       AmpR promoter: bla
   7468..8328    +  CDS            AmpR: β-lactamase; bla; confers resistance to ampicillin, carbenicillin, and related antibiotics
   8499..9087    +  rep_origin     ori: high-copy-number ColE1/pMB1/pBR322/pUC origin of replication
