[The description below was written by a language model from this plasmid's Addgene catalogue record and pLannotate feature annotations shown in this document.]
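Description:
pDEST-EB-R4R3 is an empty Gateway destination vector built on the pEB-C5 episomal backbone and catalogued as a mammalian expression vector of about 9.1 kb. It carries no insert. Its purpose is to let whatever is recombined into it be maintained as an episome in primate cells. In bacteria it replicates from a high-copy ColE1/pUC-type origin and is selected with ampicillin (bla) together with chloramphenicol (cat, driven by its own promoter inside the Gateway cassette). Because the cassette also encodes the CcdB gyrase toxin, the unrecombined plasmid must be propagated in a ccdB-tolerant strain.

The depositor inserted the ccdB–CmR cassette into the backbone, and it is flanked by two attR-type recombination sites. The annotation software labels them attR1 (overlapping an attB4 core match) and attR3. Together with the construct name, this suggests an attR4/attR3 pair intended for MultiSite-style LR reactions. LR recombination swaps the cassette for the incoming entry-clone fragments, removing ccdB so that correct recombinants grow in ordinary E. coli.

Episomal maintenance comes from the Epstein-Barr virus elements: the oriP latent origin and a full-length EBNA1 coding sequence, whose product binds oriP to drive replication and tether the plasmid to chromosomes during cell division. No mammalian promoter, polyadenylation signal or mammalian selection marker is annotated, so expression elements would presumably come from the recombined entry clones, and the promoter driving EBNA1 is not identified. Short fragments of TcR, the tet promoter, lacZα and neighbouring EBV genes are backbone remnants. The depositor and sequencing-derived records differ by one nucleotide and give the same feature map.
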