Addgene plasmid #139519: pDEST-EB-R4R3
Purpose: (Empty Backbone) Provides episomal replication of the destination vector in primate cells
Depositing lab: Minoru Ko. Depositing organization: Keio University.
Backbone
  Vector backbone: pEB-C5 (Addgene #28213)
  Backbone manufacturer: Linzhao Cheng (Addgene plasmid # 28213)
  Backbone size (bp): 9114
  Vector type: Mammalian Expression
Growth in bacteria
  Bacterial resistance: Chloramphenicol and Ampicillin, 25 & 100 μg/mL
  Growth temperature: 37°C
  Growth strain: ccdB Survival
  Copy number: High Copy
Gene/Insert
  Gene/Insert name: None
Terms and licenses: Academic/Nonprofit Terms; Industry Terms: Not Available to Industry
Depositor comments: ccdB-Cm cassette was inserted on the backbone
How to cite: pDEST-EB-R4R3 was a gift from Minoru Ko (Addgene plasmid # 139519 ; http://n2t.net/addgene:139519 ; RRID:Addgene_139519)
